>Addgene plasmid #39137 | PAK4 | depositor partial sequence | sequence record 49188 | PAK4 sequence 1599 bps
ATGTCCCCTATACTAGGTTATTGGAAAATTAAGGGCCTTGTGCAACCCACTCGACTTCTTTTGGAATATC
TTGAAGAAAAATATGAAGAGCATTTGTATGAGCGCGATGAAGGTGATAAATGGCGAAACAAAAAGTTTGA
ATTGGGTTTGGAGTTTCCCAATCTTCCTTATTATATTGATGGTGATGTTAAATTAACACAGTCTATGGCC
ATCATACGTTATATAGCTGACAAGCACAACATGTTGGGTGGTTGTCCAAAAGAGCGTGCAGAGATTTCAA
TGCTTGAAGGAGCGGTTTTGGATATTAGATACGGTGTTTCGAGAATTGCATATAGTAAAGACTTTGAAAC
TCTCAAAGTTGATTTTCTTAGCAAGCTACCTGAAATGCTGAAAATGTTCGAAGATCGTTTATGTCATAAA
ACATATTTAAATGGTGATCATGTAACCCATCCTGACTTCATGTTGTATGACGCTCTTGATGTTGTTTTAT
ACATGGACCCAATGTGCCTGGATGCGTTCCCAAAATTAGTTTGTTTTAAAAAACGTATTGAAGCTATCCC
ACAAATTGATAAGTACTTGAAATCCAGCAAGTATATAGCATGGCCTTTGCAGGGCTGGCAAGCCACGTTT
GGTGGTGGCGACCATCCTCCAAAATCGGATCTGGAAGTTCTGTTCCAGGGGCCCCTGGGATCCTCACCAC
AGCGGGAGCCACAGCGAGTATCCCATGAGCAGTTCCGGGCTGCCCTGCAGCTGGTGGTGGACCCAGGCGA
CCCCCGCTCCTACCTGGACAACTTCATCAAGATTGGCGAGGGCTCCACGGGCATCGTGTGCATCGCCACC
GTGCGCAGCTCGGGCAAGCTGGTGGCCGTCAAGAAGATGGACCTGCGCAAGCAGCAGAGGCGCGAGCTGC
TCTTCAACGAGGTGGTAATCATGAGGGACTACCAGCACGAGAATGTGGTGGAGATGTACAACAGCTACCT
GGTGGGGGACGAGCTCTGGGTGGTCATGGAGTTCCTGGAAGGAGGCGCCCTCACCGACATCGTCACCCAC
ACCAGGATGAACGAGGAGCAGATCGCGGCCGTGTGCCTTGCAGTGCTGCAGGCCCTGTCGGTGCTCCACG
CCCAGGGCGTCATCCACCGGGACATCAAGAGCGACTCGATCCTGCTGACCCATGATGGCAGGGTGAAGCT
GTCAGACTTTGGGTTCTGCGCCCAGGTGAGCAAGGAAGTGCCCCGAAGGAAGTCGCTGGTCGGCACGCCC
TACTGGATGGCCCCAGAGCTCATCTCCCGCCTTCCCTACGGGCCAGAGGTAGACATCTGGTCGCTGGGGA
TAATGGTGATTGAGATGGTGGACGGAGAGCCCCCCTACTTCAACGAGCCACCCCTCAAAGCCATGAAGAT
GATTCGGGACAACCTGCCACCCCGACTGAAGAACCTGCACAAGGTGTCGCCATCCCTGAAGGGCTTCCTG
GACCGCCTGCTGGTGCGAGACCCTGCCCAGCGGGCCACGGCAGCCGAGCTGCTGAAGCACCCATTCCTGG
CCAAGGCAGGGCCGCCTGCCAGCATCGTGCCCCTCATGCGCCAGAACCGCACCAGATGA
