>Addgene plasmid #39137 | PAK4 | addgene partial sequence | sequence record 52448 | pGEX-5 5'-GGGCTGGCAAGCCACGTTTGGTG-3'
ATCTGGAAGTTCTGTTCCAGGGGCCCCTGGGATCCTCACCACAGCGGGAGCCACAGCGAGTATCCCATGA
GCAGTTCCGGGCTGCCCTGCAGCTGGTGGTGGACCCAGGCGACCCCCGCTCCTACCTGGACAACTTCATC
AAGATTGGCGAGGGCTCCACGGGCATCGTGTGCATCGCCACCGTGCGCAGCTCGGGCAAGCTGGTGGCCG
TCAAGAAGATGGACCTGCGCAAGCAGCAGAGGCGCGAGCTGCTCTTCAACGAGGTGGTAATCATGAGGGA
CTACCAGCACGAGAATGTGGTGGAGATGTACAACAGCTACCTGGTGGGGGACGAGCTCTGGGTGGTCATG
GAGTTCCTGGAAGGAGGCGCCCTCACCGACATCGTCACCCACACCAGGATGAACGAGGAGCAGATCGCGG
CCGTGTGCCTTGCAGTGCTGCAGGCCCTGTCGGTGCTCCACGCCCAGGGCGTCATCCACCGGGACATCAA
GAGCGACTCGATCCTGCTGACCCATGATGGCAGGGTGAAGCTGTCAGACTTTGGGTTCTGCGCCCAGGTG
AGCAAGGAAGTGCCCCGAAGGAAGTCGCTGGTCGGCACGCCCTACTGGATGGCCCCAGAGCTCATCTCCC
GCCTTCCCTACGGGCCAGAGGTAGACATCTGGTCGCTGGGGATAATGGTGATTGAGATGGTGGACGGAGA
GCCCCCCTACTTCAACGAGCCACCCCTCAAAGCCATGAAGATGATTCGGGACAACCTGCCACCCCGACTG
AAGAACCTGCACAAGGTGTCGCCATCCCTGAAGGGCTTCCTGGACC
