[The description below was written by a language model from this plasmid's Addgene catalogue record.]
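Description:
PAK4 is a bacterial expression plasmid built on pGEX-6P-2-Nde-Xho, a derivative of the pGEX-6P-2 GST-fusion vector whose name suggests modification to include NdeI and XhoI cloning sites. It is maintained in E. coli under ampicillin selection and is recorded as low copy. The record does not list the origin of replication or the promoter. Vectors of the pGEX family generally drive expression from an IPTG-inducible tac promoter with a vector-borne lacI repressor, but this is not stated for this modified backbone.

The insert is human PAK4, p21(CDKN1A)-activated kinase 4, a serine/threonine kinase, recorded as 1599 bp and introduced by restriction enzyme cloning. It is fused at its N terminus to glutathione S-transferase followed by a PreScission protease recognition site. The GST moiety allows affinity capture of the fusion protein on glutathione resin. The PreScission site then permits the tag to be cleaved off, leaving the kinase largely free of vector-derived sequence, an arrangement well suited to preparing pure protein for crystallisation.

The stated purpose is bacterial expression for structure determination, and the alternative names tie the construct to a deposited PDB structure. The record cautions that the insert may not be the full open reading frame, so the encoded protein may be a truncated fragment or domain chosen for structural work. The exact boundaries are not given, and no feature table was supplied, so the construct's precise layout cannot be described beyond these catalogue fields.
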