Addgene plasmid #39137: PAK4
Purpose: Bacterial expression for structure determination; may not be full ORF
Depositing lab: Nicola Burgess-Brown. Depositing organization: University of Oxford.
Backbone
  Vector backbone: pGEX-6P-2-Nde-Xho
  Backbone manufacturer: SGC
  Vector type: Bacterial Expression
Growth in bacteria
  Bacterial resistance: Ampicillin, 100 μg/mL
  Growth temperature: 37°C
  Growth strain: Mach1
  Copy number: Low Copy
Gene/Insert
  Gene/Insert name: PAK4 (alt names: p21(CDKN1A)-activated kinase 4; PDB:2Q0N)
  Species: H. sapiens (human)
  Insert size (bp): 1599
  Entrez Gene: PAK4
  Tag / fusion protein: GST-PreScission (N terminal on insert)
  Cloning method: Restriction Enzyme
  Sequencing primers: 5′ pGEX5'; 3′ pGEX3'
Terms and licenses: Academic/Nonprofit Terms; Industry Terms: Not Available to Industry
How to cite: PAK4 was a gift from Nicola Burgess-Brown (Addgene plasmid # 39137 ; http://n2t.net/addgene:39137 ; RRID:Addgene_39137)
